Addgene plasmid #70263: pRL488
Purpose: (Empty Backbone) designed to facilitate transcriptional fusions to luxAB, encoding luciferase, on a plasmid that can replicate in both Escherichia coli and strains of filamentous cyanobacteria.
Depositing lab: Peter Wolk. Depositing organization: Michigan State University. Publication: Developmental regulation and spatial pattern of expression of the structural genes for nitrogenase in the cyanobacterium Anabaena. Elhai J, Wolk CP. EMBO J. 1990 Oct;9(10):3379-88. PubMed 2120040.
Backbone
  Vector backbone: pRL25
  Backbone manufacturer: Wolk Lab, Addgene Plasmid #70253
  Modifications to backbone: added luxAB
  Vector type: Luciferase ; cyanobacteria expression
  Promoter: none
  Selectable markers: Neomycin (select with G418)
  Tag / fusion protein: luxAB (C terminal on backbone)
Growth in bacteria
  Bacterial resistance: Kanamycin, 50 μg/mL
  Growth temperature: 37°C
  Growth strain: DH5alpha
  Copy number: High Copy
Gene/Insert
  Cloning method: Restriction Enzyme
Terms and licenses: Academic/Nonprofit Terms; Industry Terms: Not Available to Industry
Depositor comments: MCS: SbfI-SalI-XmaI-KpnI-SacI
How to cite: pRL488 was a gift from Peter Wolk (Addgene plasmid # 70263 ; http://n2t.net/addgene:70263 ; RRID:Addgene_70263)
