[The description below was written by a language model from this plasmid's Addgene catalogue record and pLannotate feature annotations shown in this document.]
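Description:
pRL488 is a 12.2 kb promoter-probe shuttle vector derived from pRL25, built for making transcriptional fusions to the bacterial luciferase genes luxAB on a plasmid able to replicate in both Escherichia coli and filamentous cyanobacteria. It is deposited as an empty backbone with no promoter driving the reporter. In E. coli it is maintained through a ColE1/pMB1-type origin, recorded as high copy. An adjacent pBR322 bom (basis of mobility) site should allow the plasmid to be mobilised by conjugation when transfer functions are supplied in trans. Selection relies on the Tn5-derived neo (nptII) gene, which confers kanamycin resistance in E. coli and neomycin resistance in the cyanobacterial host. Fragments of the Tn5 transposase and ble genes flank it, and short remnants of the pBR322 tetracycline-resistance and rop genes lie nearby. These appear to be leftovers of construction.

The reporter cassette consists of luxA and luxB, encoding the alpha and beta subunits of luciferase, preceded by a fragment of luxD carried over from the source lux operon. Directly upstream is a short polylinker, listed by the depositor as SbfI-SalI-XmaI-KpnI-SacI, into which a candidate promoter fragment is inserted by restriction cloning so that its activity drives light production. Beyond the polylinker are small fragments matching the cyanobacterial phycocyanin genes cpcC and cpcA, whose role the record does not explain. The annotation covers only about the first half of the sequence, so the remaining ~6 kb, which presumably contains the cyanobacterial replication functions, is not annotated. The associated publication concerns developmental and spatial expression of nitrogenase genes in Anabaena.
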