Features (pLannotate 1.2.2; 13 found; start..end, strand, type, name):
     63..707     +  CDS            tnpA (fragment): TN5P_ECOLX - Also known as tnp. Experimental evidence at protein level: Swiss-Prot protein existence level 1. Mediates transposition of transposon Tn5 by a 'cut and paste' mechanism. First, the monomeric transposase binds the 19 bp inverted DNA repeats flanking the transposon. Then, dimerization of the DNA- bound transposase creates a synaptic DNA complex. After nicking of the first DNA strand, excision of the transposon proceeds through a series of intermediates. The transposase then mediates the insertion of the transposon at a new site by strand transfer. The activity of the wild- type tran
    739..1530    +  CDS            neo: KKA2_KLEPN - Also known as kan, nptII. Experimental evidence at protein level: Swiss-Prot protein existence level 1. Resistance to kanamycin, neomycin, paromomycin, ribostamycin, butirosin and gentamicin B. From Klebsiella pneumoniae.
   1554..1703    +  CDS            ble (fragment): BLE_KLEPN - Experimental evidence at protein level: Swiss-Prot protein existence level 1. Binding protein with a strong affinity to the bleomycin family of antibiotics. Binds to CL990; an antimitotic-antibiotic compound. From Klebsiella pneumoniae.
   1703..1829    +  CDS            TcR (fragment): tetracycline efflux protein; tet; confers resistance to tetracycline
   1825..1984    +  CDS            rop (fragment): Rop protein, which maintains plasmids at low copy number; rop
   2086..2226    +  misc_feature   bom: basis of mobility region from pBR322
   2412..3000    -  rep_origin     ori: high-copy-number ColE1/pMB1/pBR322/pUC origin of replication
   3141..4115    -  CDS            luxB: LUXB1_PHOLE - Experimental evidence at protein level: Swiss-Prot protein existence level 1. Light-emitting reaction in luminous bacteria. The specific role of the beta subunit is unknown, but it is absolutely required for bioluminescence activity. From Photobacterium leiognathi.
   4157..5218    -  CDS            luxA: LUXA_PHOPO - Experimental evidence at protein level: Swiss-Prot protein existence level 1. Light-emitting reaction in luminous bacteria. From Photobacterium phosphoreum.
   5252..5503    -  CDS            luxD (fragment): LUXD1_PHOLU - Experimental evidence at protein level: Swiss-Prot protein existence level 1. Acyl transferase is part of the fatty acid reductase system required for aldehyde biosynthesis; it produces fatty acids for the luminescent reaction. From Photorhabdus luminescens (Xenorhabdus luminescens).
   5501..5540    +  misc_feature   MCS (fragment): pUC18/19 multiple cloning site
   5541..5606    -  CDS            cpcC (fragment): PYR1_SYNP2 - Experimental evidence at protein level: Swiss-Prot protein existence level 1. Rod linker protein, associated with phycocyanin. Linker polypeptides determine the state of aggregation and the location of the disk-shaped phycobiliprotein units within the phycobilisome and modulate their spectroscopic properties in order to mediate a directed and optimal energy transfer. From Synechococcus sp. (strain ATCC 27264 / PCC 7002 / PR-6) (Agmenellum quadruplicatum).
   5745..5816    -  CDS            cpcA (fragment): PHCA_SYNP2 - Experimental evidence at protein level: Swiss-Prot protein existence level 1. Light-harvesting photosynthetic bile pigment-protein from the phycobiliprotein complex (phycobilisome, PBS). Phycocyanin is the major phycobiliprotein in the PBS rod. From Synechococcus sp. (strain ATCC 27264 / PCC 7002 / PR-6) (Agmenellum quadruplicatum).
>Addgene plasmid #70263 | pRL488 | depositor full sequence | sequence record 130206 | pRL488 sequence 12206 bps
ATCGTCCATTCCGACAGCATCGCCAGTCACTATGGCGTGCTGCTAGCGCTATATGCGTTGATGCAATTTC
TATGCGCAGTGGGCGCATCACGCTAAAACAGGGGAATATCACGCTCAACGCGGTGCTGGCCGAGGAGATT
AACCCGCCCAAGGGTGAGACCCCGTTGAAATGGTTGTTGCTGACCGGCGAACCGGTCGAGTCGCTAGCCC
AAGCCTTGCGCGTCATCGACATTTATACCCATCGCTGGCGGATCGAGGAGTTCCATAAGGCATGGAAAAC
CGGAGCAGGAGCCGAGAGGCAACGCATGGAGGAGCCGGATAATCTGGAGCGGATGGTCTCGATCCTCTCG
TTTGTTGCGGTCAGGCTGTTACAGCTCAGAGAAAGCTTCACGCTGCCGCAAGCACTCAGGGCGCAAGGGC
TGCTAAAGGAAGCGGAACACGTAGAAAGCCAGTCCGCAGAAACGGTGCTGACCCCGGATGAATGTCAGCT
ACTGGGCTATCTGGACAAGGGAAAACGCAAGCGCAAAGAGAAAGCAGGTAGCTTGCAGTGGGCTTACATG
GCGATAGCTAGACTGGGCGGTTTTATGGACAGCAAGCGAACCGGAATTGCCAGCTGGGGCGCCCTCTGGT
AAGGTTGGGAAGCCCTGCAAAGTAAACTGGATGGCTTTCTTGCCGCCAAGGATCTGATGGCGCAGGGGAT
CAAGATCTGATCAAGAGACAGGATGAGGATCGTTTCGCATGATTGAACAAGATGGATTGCACGCAGGTTC
TCCGGCCGCTTGGGTGGAGAGGCTATTCGGCTATGACTGGGCACAACAGACAATCGGCTGCTCTGATGCC
GCCGTGTTCCGGCTGTCAGCGCAGGGGCGCCCGGTTCTTTTTGTCAAGACCGACCTGTCCGGTGCCCTGA
ATGAACTGCAGGACGAGGCAGCGCGGCTATCGTGGCTGGCCACGACGGGCGTTCCTTGCGCAGCTGTGCT
CGACGTTGTCACTGAAGCGGGAAGGGACTGGCTGCTATTGGGCGAAGTGCCGGGGCAGGATCTCCTGTCA
TCTCACCTTGCTCCTGCCGAGAAAGTATCCATCATGGCTGATGCAATGCGGCGGCTGCATACGCTTGATC
CGGCTACCTGCCCATTCGACCACCAAGCGAAACATCGCATCGAGCGAGCACGTACTCGGATGGAAGCCGG
TCTTGTCGATCAGGATGATCTGGACGAAGAGCATCAGGGGCTCGCGCCAGCCGAACTGTTCGCCAGGCTC
AAGGCGCGCATGCCCGACGGCGAGGATCTCGTCGTGACCCATGGCGATGCCTGCTTGCCGAATATCATGG
TGGAAAATGGCCGCTTTTCTGGATTCATCGACTGTGGCCGGCTGGGTGTGGCGGACCGCTATCAGGACAT
AGCGTTGGCTACCCGTGATATTGCTGAAGAGCTTGGCGGCGAATGGGCTGACCGCTTCCTCGTGCTTTAC
GGTATCGCCGCTCCCGATTCGCAGCGCATCGCCTTCTATCGCCTTCTTGACGAGTTCTTCTGAGCGGGAC
TCTGGGGTTCGAAATGACCGACCAAGCGACGCCCAACCTGCCATCACGAGATTTCGATTCCACCGCCGCC
TTCTATGAAAGGTTGGGCTTCGGAATCGTTTTCCGGGACGCCGGCTGGATGATCCTCCAGCGCGGGGATC
TCATGCTGGAGTTCTTCGCCCACCGGCATCACCGGCGCCACAGGTGCGGTTGCTGGCGCCTATATCGCCG
ACATCACCGATGGGGAAGATCGGGCTCGCCACTTCGGGCTCATGAGCGCTTGTTTCGGCGTGGGTATGGT
GGCAGGCCCGCTTTATCAGAAGCCAGACATTAACGCTTCTGGAGAAACTCAACGAGCTGGACGCGGATGA
ACAGGCAGACATCTGTGAATCGCTTCACGACCACGCTGATGAGCTTTACCGCAGCTGCCTCGCGCGTTTC
GGTGATGACGGTGAAAACCTCTGACACATGCAGCTCCCGGAGACGGTCACAGCTTGTCTGTAAGCGGATG
CCGGGAGCAGACAAGCCCGTCAGGGCGCGTCAGCGGGTGTTGGCGGGTGTCGGGGCGCAGCCATGACCCA
GTCACGTAGCGATAGCGGAGTGTATACTGGCTTAACTATGCGGCATCAGAGCAGATTGTACTGAGAGTGC
ACCATATGCGGTGTGAAATACCGCACAGATGCGTAAGGAGAAAATACCGCATCAGGCGCTCTTCCGCTTC
CTCGCTCACTGACTCGCTGCGCTCGGTCGTTCGGCTGCGGCGAGCGGTATCAGCTCACTCAAAGGCGGTA
ATACGGTTATCCACAGAATCAGGGGATAACGCAGGAAAGAACATGTGAGCAAAAGGCCAGCAAAAGGCCA
GGAACCGTAAAAAGGCCGCGTTGCTGGCGTTTTTCCATAGGCTCCGCCCCCCTGACGAGCATCACAAAAA
TCGACGCTCAAGTCAGAGGTGGCGAAACCCGACAGGACTATAAAGATACCAGGCGTTTCCCCCTGGAAGC
TCCCTCGTGCGCTCTCCTGTTCCGACCCTGCCGCTTACCGGATACCTGTCCGCCTTTCTCCCTTCGGGAA
GCGTGGCGCTTTCTCAATGCTCACGCTGTAGGTATCTCAGTTCGGTGTAGGTCGTTCGCTCCAAGCTGGG
CTGTGTGCACGAACCCCCCGTTCAGCCCGACCGCTGCGCCTTATCCGGTAACTATCGTCTTGAGTCCAAC
CCGGTAAGACACGACTTATCGCCACTGGCAGCAGCCACTGGTAACAGGATTAGCAGAGCGAGGTATGTAG
GCGGTGCTACAGAGTTCTTGAAGTGGTGGCCTAACTACGGCTACACTAGAAGGACAGTATTTGGTATCTG
CGCTCTGCTGAAGCCAGTTACCTTCGGAAAAAGAGTTGGTAGCTCTTGATCCGGCAAACAAACCACCGCT
GGTAGCGGTGGTTTTTTTGTTTGCAAGCAGCAGATTACGCGCAGAAAAAAAGGATCTCAAGAAGATCCTT
TGATCTTTTCTACGGGGTCTGACGCTCAGTGGAACGAAAACTCACGTTAAGGGATTTTGGTCATGAGATT
ATCAAAAAGGATCCCCAAAAAGGCAATCTAATATAGAAATTGCCTTTAATTTTATTATGGTAAATTCATT
TCGATTTTTTGGTTCAACATATCAATAATATCTTTTACATCTTTAATATCGGACATTGATTCAAAGGATA
ATAAAATATTTTTAGACCCTGTTTTTTCCACTGCTAATTTTGTCGATTCATAATAGTCATCATGAGACCC
AACTGCATTCTCTTCAATAATGCAGTTAATTTTTTCATCTCTGTCCATTTGAGGGTAAGTTTCAGTGATA
TAGTCTTTTAAGTATTCTCTCACTTCTTCTTGAGCCGTACTTCTATCAGCATTTAAGTTCGCAATTACAG
TTAATTGATGATCAACATCCGAAATATCAATACCATATTGTTGTGCTGTTTTATTATATAGAATTGCATA
GCGTTCTTTGGTTTCTAAATTATCCTCCCACTTAAATGTTAAAGGCAGTGCCTTTTTCGCTGCCCACATG
ACGACTTCTTTTGATGTAGCGGATACATATTGCTTAGGTCCATTCTCACTGTAACAGTGTGGATTAATTG
AAACCTTTGGAAAATCATAAAAGTCGTTTTGGGGATGACAATAACCTGTAGTTAATGCGTCATTAATTAT
TTCATAGCATGCTTCAAATTGTTGTTGCCTTGATGAGATATGACGTCTAAAAAATTCCATTTCGAAATCA
CTTTCGCAGTCACTAAAACCAAGAATGAAGCGTCCCTCTGACATTTGATCTAATAAACTGGCTTCTTCTG
CTACACGTACAGGGTGATGGGTGGTAATTACTTGATTTAATGAACCAATATGTAATTTATTTGTTAACCC
TAATAAAAAACCAGCTGCGGTAATAGGTGCTCCAACAATACCATTTTTTGAAAAGTGATGTTCATTAACA
AAGGCAGTATTAAAATGATATTTAGTTGAATCAATTAACGTGACAGTCTTTACCATATTATCCAACGTTT
CTTCAGATGTTATTCCATCTTTCTGAAAGTTTAGAAAAAATAATCCAAATTTCATAACTTGTTCCTTATT
ATCTCTAGTATCAAATAAGTAATTTATTTAGGTTCTTTTAAGAAAGGAGCGACTTGTGTCATAAAGCGTC
GCATGGAAGCAATTATTTCATCTTCAGTTCCATTAGCTTCAAATCCGCATGTAATGTTTGTAATACCCGT
TGCATCAATATCACGTTGAATGATTTCAATACACTGCTCAGGAGTGCCTACAGGGTTAATACCATTGCTA
TAATCAACACGTCGATTGGTGTTTGTATGTCCTTGTAAAACAAAATCACGCCATTGACCTTTATGATAAT
CATAACCACGAGTTTGATTGCTATCATTAAAGATATTGGTCGCATTTACATATGAGTCATACCAATTTTT
CAGAAACTCCCGACAAACATCTTGCGCCTTTTGTGCATCATCATCAACAGAACAAATATAAGTCATACAA
TGATCTATTTTAGATATATCATGACCATATTCTGTCGCAATTTCATTATAGAGTTCCATCTGTGCTTTTT
TTTCATTAGTACCAATAATCCAACTAAGAACCATTGGTAGCCCTTGTATTGCTAGCCATTCTGTCGTACT
TGCGGACTCAGCAGTCATACAGGTTGGTACATTTTTTGAGTACACTTTGGGATATACATCAACCTTAGGA
AATTGAATGTAATCACTATCAGAGCTAATGGTTCCTGTCTGTAAGCTTTCCATTATCATCTGGTAGAAAT
TTTGAGTAATTGCTCGAGACTCTTCCATATCAACACCAAATACTCGAAAATCTTTATGGTATAGCCCTCG
AACGGTTCCAAAATTAAAACGACCTTTCGACATTTGATCTAATAATAAAACGTCTTCTAACTGTCGAACT
GGGTGTGCTGTCGGAATAACAACCCCCATAGTGCCAACATTTAATGTTTTAGTTCTTCCTAACAGGTTAG
CCGCAGCAACAAATAAATTTCCCGTAAGACCAAACTCTGTAAAATGATGTTCTAAGGTCCAATATGTATC
AAACCCTACCTCTTCTGAGGCGATACCAAGCCGAACAAAGCGATCCATTACTTGCTTATGAGTTTCACCT
GGTGGTTGATACGAAAAACAAATATTTCCAAACTTCATACTCTATTCCTTTTTGGTGATTCTGTTTATTT
AAGCCAATTCTAATAATTCATTTTCAATTTCATTTTTTAATCTACGCTCCTTAACAGTAATACTTGTAAC
GTCCTCAAATCGAGGTTCAATAATGTCTATCTCTAAATCCAATAAACCATCATCTAATGCTAAGGCTGCC
TTCGTCACTGATTGATAAAAATTTCTTAATACAACCAAATTTTCCCCAAGATCATGTGAACTTCCAATTA
GCGAATAGAGCTTACAATTACTAGATTCAATGCTATCAATGAGCTCGGTACCCGGGGATCCTCTAGAGTC
GACCTGCAGGTCGAGAATAGTTAGCGCGCAGTTCGACGGGTGATTGGTCAAACGCAGCGGTTCCCAAGCG
AGAGGCACGACAGTAACTGGCATTTGCCTAATACTCCTTGTTAAACCAATGTTTTTAGATAGAGCAAGAC
CCGGAGAAGTAAGTAGAACCCAACACTTAAGCTGAAAACCACTTACCCATCCGGGCCTAGACTAAGCAAA
ATTAGCTGAGGGCGTTAATTGCGTAGTCGATGTAGTTGTTAGTTTCAGTAGCAGCATCGCCAGTCAAACG
GGAATTCTTGAAGACGAAAGGGCCTCTTGCGGGATATCCGTCTAGATAGTCATCGCTCATCCCTCACCTC
AACCGTTTTGCTGCCTAACGAGGTAGTCTAAGACCGCGCCAATTCTGTCGAGTGCCGCGCTAGTGGTACG
TTGGTACTCATCAAGCCGTGCTTCGGTTTGTAATTGCCTAGCGGTAAGAATTTCAAAGTTCTGCTGATGG
ATTTGAACTGTTTGCAACAATGCTTCTGCGGTTGCGCGGAGTTCTGTAACCGATGTGCGGAGGTCGGCAT
TCACTGCAACTTGGCTGTCTAACGCAGCTTCTATTCTGGCTAGTCTGTCTTCGCTCATGCTGCCCCCTGC
TTGTCTTGGTTGTCCTTGGCTTCTTGTTCCATTTGTTCTTTAACAACTCGTGTGAGTAAGAAAGCGGCAA
GATTAGCCAACGGTCTTCCTTCCTCAGACGCTCGGTTAGCAATCCATTGGTAAATTTCAGCTTCTAGAGT
GACTGCTATTCTCCCTTTATTGGTTGGCATGACGTTTGGTGTACTCCTGAGTCCATATCATACACCTTGT
GCAAAGAGTGATTGACAAATGTACTAATCGGCAGTAATAGTATAGAGTGTATTAAGTGTACACCGAGTAT
ATGACCGAAGTACAGACCGTCAACAATGGCACTGTACCCGTTTTTAATGCGGGTAAAAGTGCCAGTAAAA
AACTGCGTCGTAATCTGCCTTCGCTGCCATCCAACCCAGGCGCGAGTGAGATGAGTGACGTGAGCTATTC
CTGCAAAGTTGATGCCAGCCCGACTGTGTGGGATGCTTTACCGCTATACAGCCCGTTTAGCTTATCGGCT
GATGGCAGTTACCCAATGGTCAAGGTGACGCGCTCAAAAGCCTGCGAACTGAGAACCGGGAAATCAATCC
TGGTCGGTTCGGGTCGTTGCTACCGAGTGATTTTTTGATGACGATTCACCTTAAAGGTGAATCGCACTGA
TTCCTGTGGACTGCCTCGTAAACACCCACTGGAATCGCCTACATAATGAAGGACATAATTATCATGACAG
ATAGACCACTCACCGAGAAAGAGCAGCAAGTCATCTCTGAGTTTGAAACGGCGCGTCCTGGCTTGGGTGC
AATTGCCGAACAAAACATTATTAATAATAATGTCACCGGCTGGGCTGACATTATCGCTGATACTCCGGCT
GAAGAACTCGTCGCCAATGAAGGGACTGCCAGCAACAGTTTTATGTACCGGAGAATCGGCTAATGAACGA
GCGACTTTACCAAGTATCCTTGACAGAGTTAACTAAAGTTGGTGTCCCGCAAGCGATAGCCGAACAAGCG
TCCTTAGTCGTAGCCAACGATGACCCTACAAAACCCAATCTTGGCAGAACACCCCAAGCCCAAGAAGCGG
TCAATGCGGCTATGACTCACTACCACGCTAATCAACAGGGAGTAAGTCAATAATGAGCGATCGCCAGTTT
CTATTTTTAGGACTGGCGGCCGCCGCCGTCAGTCTGTGGTATCAAAACCAGCAAACAGAGTTACAAGCAC
AGTTAAATACCTGTCGCGCTCAACTGCAAGGCTTTAAAGACGGGGTGATTTATGGCAAATGACTGGATTG
AAATGCACTTGCCTAGTCGTCAACAGCTAGGCAGGTTTTTACTGTGGGGATTGGGGCGATTAACTTTTAG
TGCCAGCATATTTTTATTTGATGCCACGTCTTACGCTTTGCAAACAGCGTTAACAGTGGTGAAGTGGTGT
AGACAGTCTGTATACAACTTGGTCAAAGTTTACGACCAATTGCCCTATGCTGGCACTTACGGCGCGGCTA
TCATTGACACTACCGCCGTCACCCTTGCGGTCGAACCAGAGGGAATCATCACCGACTTGATGCAAGCTCT
GTCTGGTAAGCACTGTTTAATAGTTGGGGATACGGGAACTGGCAAAAGCACCATAGCCCAATGGCTTGCT
TATCAAGTCGGGGGTGAGGTGACAGTCTATGACGCTGACGCTGCACCGGACGAGTGGACGGGGTTAAATG
TCATTGGCCGCCGTGGTGACTTTGAGGCTATACAGTCGGGCATGGCTGCTGACCTGGAGGAATTGCAGCG
CCGGATTGAGCTACGGGGTGAGTCTGGGGATAAGGCACTAGCAGGAAAAGAAAGCGTTTTAATTGCTGAA
GAACTGCCACTGCTGAGAGATGAAGTCGAGATAGCAACCGAATGGCTCATCAAACACGCCAGGCGCGGCC
GCAAGCCCAAGCGTTTTGTTATTGGGCTGACTCAAGATGATAATGTCAAGACCTTAGGTATCGAGGGTGA
AGGCGGTGTCCGTAAGTGTTTTAGGATGTTACGCCTGGGTAAGTTTGCAGTTAGCCACGCCAAGTCCTTA
AAAGACCTTGCCCTTGTGGAGTGGTTAAAGTCGGGGAAATATCGCTGCATGGTGGATGATATGCCGTGTC
AGTTACCAGATGTAAGCAGTTACAAAATGGTTATGCCCCGGTTACAGTCTGTAACCAGTTTTCAGCCACT
CCAAACGGCTCAACCGACCTCAGAACAAGCATTACAGCCCGTTTCATCCCTCCCAGAACCAAGAGATGAA
ACCCTAGCAAAAGTGGTAAAAGCCTGTCTGGAAGCGGGTTTTTCAGAAAGTAAGGTGATTAAAGAAATTT
TGGGCTATCAAGGCGGGCGTTACCAAGAAGGTAAATCGCTACTGGAAAAACTTAAGGATTTGTAGCGGTG
CGGTTTAGCATTGACTGTTACTTGCTGTACAAGGATAATTTTCTCAAAGCGGAATGGTGTTAAACCCGAT
TATTAGAGTCGTCATAGCAAAAGCTTGAAAACTGGCAAGGGTGTACTGGTTTTCGTTCTTTTTGGTTCTA
ATGGTTATTTTTTACCAGTTTATTTAGTAATAACCGAGTGCCAAGTTTCTTGTTTTACATAGCAAAGTTA
GCAAAAAACATTTTGCCGTGAATTTCCATCTGTAAAAAGCGTCACGGCGAAATTCAGTATTTAGTAAATA
CAAAAATAAGTCAAACGTTGATCATGCAACACTTTGGCGTACAATTGATTGAAAATTTTGCCGATAGGCA
AAGTTTAAATTACCTATTAAAAAAAGTTCAGTGCTTGGGGGTTGTTATGCTACTTAACCGAAGCTAAATA
AAACACACATACACAGAATTGTTACCACACCAAACACCAAACAGAAAAAACGTGCTTTGAATTTATCAAT
TAATGGGTGTAGTTAACAAGTTTTATTTAGCTTCAGGTTAAGCAAATAACATTCAATAGGTACTGGACTG
AGACATTTCCAAATGATCAGCCCAGAAAGCTTAAATACAAATGTATCACTAACCCTGCTTACAAGGGAAC
TACAAACTGAAATAATTCTTGGCACTTACACGGTCAGGGTACACACTCGCATTGGTCGAGAACCTTGTGC
GCGGTTGTGGTATTTGTGTCGAGCGCTTGATAAGGATGGGTCTGGTCATTTAACATTGCCATTGCCTGTA
GTACAGACGTTCTTAGATTGTAGTGATAAGTCTGTTTACCGTTGGTTACAGGATGGAAAAAAAATAGGAG
CATTCCGCCGCTACAAAATTAAAGCAGGAATGATAACCGTCTACTTGGGCGGTATGTTTCAAGTTTGTTA
CAACCTAAATTTAAAAAGATGGGGTGATGTTGCAGTAGTGCCTTTAGTCCAAGTGTTAAGCGATTTACGC
TCACTGACCACTGGCATAGTCACACAAAGCTTTCAACAAAAGAGCCGCTATGCGGCCAACAGACAACTTA
AACCAGAGTACAGAAAACTTTTTGGAGCGCCACACCCGAACGAGCTAGTGAAGGACACAAGGCAATCCTC
TCTTAAATCGCCAGAGGGGGAAGTACCTTGTGTACTTCACATTAGTTCGTCGCGGATATTCGTCTCAAAA
AGTTTCATCCACTATGGTACATCTCAAAAAGCTGTCAGCTGTGAGTTGGGTATTCACAAGCGCACAGTGC
GACGACATCAAAAGCAGCTGGGCATGAATCGCCGTCAACTTTGCCAAGCCAAAATTGAGTACAATCAACT
CCGGCACGCTCGGAATAATGACGCGTCTGAATTTTGGGCTTTCACTGGAACCAAAACTGATATCGGTTAT
CAAGTTATGGGTGACGCGGTTGTGTTTTCTGATGGCATTGCCCCTGGAGCCAAAAAGAGACAGCCCAACA
CTTACCAAATTGACGCGACTGAATTTGACGGTCGATTATTCAAAGTGGGTGACAAGGTGTTCATGAATCG
GTGCAACATCTACCGCGAACAATTCACCCTAACAACGATGTCAGCAGCACGGCGGAAGTACCATTTCAAA
CTGTCACAGTGCCACTTCAGCGAAAATCGAGCCGGTCGGGTAGGCAACCGTTTTGTAATAGGTTGCCACT
CTGGCGAGATATGAAGGACATTTTTAAGAATTTTTTTTTAGCGTGAAATGCTGCGGCAACCAGTATAGTG
ATCGACACGAACTAGTGCAGCATGACCGAGAGCCTATAGGGTCGCGGCTTTTTGGCAATAGAGATCGTAT
GCAGATCATGCGTAGTACTTTCTTCGACCTTAACCCCAAAGAAAGCTTATTAGATGGAGAAGGTCACAAT
TAGAAAATATTCATCGTCCCGATTGACCCTTAACCTTTAATCGGTTTCCACTTGTAAAAAATTCGGCGAG
CCATTCTTCTTAACCCTCAGAGTCGAACTTCATACAAGAATATACAAACCCTTTGGGTTTACCACTAAAA
CAACGGCGATAAAAACCTAATAGGTTTCCACAGAAACGTCTAAGGATTTAGGCGTGTTGTTTTGGGGCAA
TTTGAGAAAATATTAAACCAGTCACAAGTTAACTTGTCGAAGAAATATTGCAGCATTCTGCAACACAGGG
AAAGGTATAACGTTTCCAAAGTCCGGAACGTGTGCAGAGTTCTAGAACCGATGGATACTTTAAAAGTATC
CTCAAGTGTAGAGCGTGTGTTTAGGCTGCGTCTTTTTTTAGCACCCATAGGGGTCTAAACAGCGTTGGCG
TACATTAGAAGCCAATCACGGATACAGCTTTGCGTCGCTGTTCGGGTGTAACTTCAAGATAGCGTTGCAG
TGTGCCAAGGTCATTGTGACCGGATATCTCTTGAATGTGTCGCAACGGGATACCGGCGCTAGACATTTGG
TTGAGGGCAGTACGGCGGAAACTGTGGGTACTGATGCCTTCTAGCCCGATTCTTTTGGCTGCATCGCGCA
AGATTTTATCCGCCGCGTATCGCGTGAGCCTATCGCTGACTCCCCTCATGCCAGGGAACAGGGTTCCCGG
TTTGGGGTGATAGTCAGCCATGAGTGCGGCTAGTCCTGGCTGGATGTCAACCACGCGGGTTTTGAGTTTC
CCTTTGGTGGTAGACTTCCTAAAGGTTAGTGTTTCGCCTTTAATGTCCGTTGTTTGGAGTGCTAGAGCTT
CACTAACGCGGCAACCGGTGAATAGACAGATGCCAAACAAAACGCGATCGCGCGGTGTGGTGAATCCGTC
GCTAAACAGTCGCCTGAGTTCGTCGGAGGTGAGTATTTTGGCTCGTCCGTTGCCGTTAACCTTCATAACC
CTTACAGATTAAGCATTCCAATACTCTACACGTTATCTGCATTTTGTGGAATTGGTGGCTATATCTATTG
ATTCTTCGTATGCTTTCTGTTGAAAGCCAGTGCTAGTTTAGCCAAGCTTATCAATCGTTGCACGGTAAAA
TCAGGCTTTCGACGTAAGGACAGAATTTTGATAACTTCAGCTTATGTTGTCTCCTGAAGAAAGCAACTCT
TTGATAAACGCGTCGATGGCTTTCCCGGCGGCTGACTGCCTACCCATTTTTAGCTTATTGAGGGTGCGAT
CGCGGGTTGCCTCCAATTTGTCTAGATTGTCTATACTATTGTCTATATTCTTTCTGTCTTGCCCGGTAGC
TTGTCCTTCTGCCTGAACTACCGGGCTTTCGATTTTCCCCGCAGTTCCTCCAGTTGCGATTGAAGTTTGT
CTAGACGTGTTGCTAGATTATCTTCTATACGCTTGTCTATAAATTCATCTATATTGTCTAGATTATTAGT
TGTGACTTTATCTAGACGTTGTTCAATATTGTCTATACGCTGTTCGAGGGATGTGTCTAGATGGGTGGGA
GTGTGAGAAGTGGGAGTATTAAACCTGTTACCTGCCAAATACCAACGAACAAATTCTGTTAACAGTGCTG
AGGCGTTGGAACTTTCAGAACTAGCAAGGTTTTTAAAAGACTCCCATTCTTCGGAGTCAATACGAAAAGT
GGCTAGAGTTTTGTCTGCCATGATTAGATAATGTCTATACTTGTATAGATAGCAGTATAAACTATTGTCT
ATATTAGTGTCTATATAAGTCTAGAT
