>Addgene plasmid #70263 | pRL488 | addgene partial sequence | sequence record 130195 | pBR322ori-3 5'-tttgtttgcaagcagcagat-3'
CCTTTGATCTTTTCTACGGGGTCTGACGCTCAGTGGAACGAAAACTCACGTTAAGGGATTTTGGTCATGA
GATTATCAAAAAGGATCCCCAAAAAGGCAATCTAATATAGAAATTGCCTTTAATTTTATTATGGTAAATT
CATTTCGATTTTTTGGTTCAACATATCAATAATATCTTTTACATCTTTAATATCGGACATTGATTCAAAG
GATAATAAAATATTTTTAGACCCTGTTTTTTCCACTGCTAATTTTGTCGATTCATAATAGTCATCATGAG
ACCCAACTGCATTCTCTTCAATAATGCAGTTAATTTTTTCATCTCTGTCCATTTGAGGGTAAGTTTCAGT
GATATAGTCTTTTAAGTATTCTCTCACTTCTTCTTGAGCCGTACTTCTATCAGCATTTAAGTTCGCAATT
ACAGTTAATTGATGATCAACATCCGAAATATCAATACCATATTGTTGTGCTGTTTTATTATATAGAATTG
CATAGCGTTCTTTGGTTTCTAAATTATCCTCCCACTTAAATGTTAAAGGCAGTGCCTTTTTCGCTGCCCA
CATGACGACTTCTTTTGATGTAGCGGATACATATTGCTTAGGTCCATTCTCACTGTAACAGTGTGGATTA
ATTGAAACCTTTGGAAAATCATAAAAGTCGTTTTGGGGATGACAATAACCTGTAGTTAATGCGTCATTAA
TTATTTCATAGCATGCTTCAAATTGTTGTTGCCTTGATGAGATATGACGTCTAAA
