>Addgene plasmid #70263 | pRL488 | addgene partial sequence | sequence record 130213 | mKlf4-R 5'-ACGCTCTTGGACTCAGCAGT-3'
ATTGAATGTAATCACTATCAGAGCTAATGGTTCCTGTCTGTAAGCTTTCCATTATCATCTGGTAGAAATT
TTGAGTAATTGCTCGAGACTCTTCCATATCAACACCAAATACTCGAAAATCTTTATGGTATAGCCCTCGA
ACGGTTCCAAAATTAAAACGACCTTTCGACATTTGATCTAATAATAAAACGTCTTCTAACTGTCGAACTG
GGTGTGCTGTCGGAATAACAACCCCCATAGTGCCAACATTTAATGTTTTAGTTCTTCCTAACAGGTTAGC
CGCAGCAACAAATAAATTTCCCGTAAGACCAAACTCTGTAAAATGATGTTCTAAGGTCCAATATGTATCA
AACCCTACCTCTTCTGAGGCGATACCAAGCCGAACAAAGCGATCCATTACTTGCTTATGAGTTTCACCTG
GTGGTTGATACGAAAAACAAATATTTCCAAACTTCATACTCTATTCCTTTTTGGTGATTCTGTTTATTTA
AGCCAATTCTAATAATTCATTTTCAATTTCATTTTTTAATCTACGCTCCTTAACAGTAATACTTGTAACG
TCCTCAAATCGAGGTTCAATAATGTCTATCTCTAAATCCAATAAACCATCATCTAATGCTAAGGCTGCCT
TCGTCACTGATTGATAAAAATTTCTTAATACAACCAAATTTTCCCCAAGATCATGTGAACTTCCAATTAG
CGAATAGAGCTTACAATTACTAGATTCAATGCTATCAATGAGCTCGGTACCCGGGGATCCTCTAGAGTCG
ACCTGCAGGTCGAG
